>Addgene plasmid #42664 | pcDNA3-3myc-6His-EZH2 21D | addgene partial sequence | sequence record 59723 | CMV-F 5'-CGCAAATGGGCGGTAGGCGTG-3'
CATGAGAACCCACTGCTTACTGGCTTATCGAAATTAATACGACTCACTATAGGGAGACCCAAGCTTGGTA
CCGAGCTCGGATCCATAATCATGGGCGGCCGCGAACAAAAGTTGATTTCTGAAGAAGATTTGAACGGTGA
ACAAAAGCTAATCTCCGAGGAAGACTTGAACGGTGAACAAAAATTAATCTCAGAAGAAGACTTGAACCAC
CATCACCACCACCATGGCGGCCGCACTGGGAAGAAATCTGAGAAGGGACCAGTTTGTTGGCGGAAGCGTG
TAAAAGATGAGTACATGCGACTGAGACAGCTCAAGAGGTTCAGACGAGCTGATGAAGTAAAGAGTATGTT
TAGTTCCAATCGTCAGAAAATTTTGGAAAGAACGGAAATCTTAAACCAAGAATGGAAACAGCGAAGGATA
CAGCCTGTGCACATCCTGACTTCTGTGAGCTCATTGCGCGGGACTAGGGAGTGTTCGGTGACCAGTGACT
TGGATTTTCCAACACAAGTCATCCCATTAAAGACTCTGAATGCAGTTGCTTCAGTACCCATAATGTATTC
TTGGTCTCCCCTACAGCAGAATTTTATGGTGGAAGATGAAACTGTTTTACATAACATTCCTTATATGGGA
GATGAAGTTTTAGATCAGGATGGTACTTTCATTGAAGAACTAATAAAAAATTATGATGGGAAAGTACACG
GGGATAGAGAATGTGGGTTTATAAATGATGAAATTTTTGTGGAGTTGGTGAATGCCCTTGGTCAATATAA
TGATGATGACGATGATGATGATGGAGA
