[The description below was written by a language model from this plasmid's Addgene catalogue record.]
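Description:
pcDNA3-3myc-6His-EZH2 21D is a mammalian expression plasmid built on the pcDNA3 backbone (about 5.4 kb without insert). It is maintained in E. coli as a high-copy plasmid under ampicillin selection, and it carries a neomycin resistance marker so that transfected mammalian cells can be selected with G418 to obtain stable lines. The record does not include a feature table, but the listed sequencing primers (CMV forward and BGH reverse) match the standard pcDNA3 arrangement, in which the insert sits between the CMV immediate-early promoter and the bovine growth hormone polyadenylation signal, giving strong constitutive expression in mammalian cells.

The insert is the roughly 2.4 kb human EZH2 coding sequence (enhancer of zeste homolog 2), cloned between BamHI and XhoI sites that both remain intact. EZH2 is a histone methyltransferase that methylates lysine 27 of histone H3. The protein carries N-terminal triple Myc and 6xHis tags, which allow detection or immunoprecipitation with anti-Myc antibodies and purification by metal affinity. The defining feature is the S21D substitution, which replaces serine 21 with an acidic aspartate. Substitutions of this kind are commonly used to mimic constitutive phosphorylation, and the associated publication concerns Akt-mediated phosphorylation of EZH2 and its suppression of H3K27 methylation. The construct is therefore suited to testing how a phospho-mimetic state at this residue affects EZH2 activity in cells. The depositor notes an additional Q3R change in the EZH2 open reading frame, reported not to affect plasmid function.
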