Addgene plasmid #42664: pcDNA3-3myc-6His-EZH2 21D
Depositing lab: Mien-Chie Hung. Depositing organization: University of Texas MD Anderson Cancer Center. Publication: Akt-mediated phosphorylation of EZH2 suppresses methylation of lysine 27 in histone H3. Cha TL, Zhou BP, Xia W, Wu Y, Yang CC, Chen CT, Ping B, Otte AP, Hung MC. Science. 2005 Oct 14;310(5746):306-10. 10.1126/science.1118947 PubMed 16224021.
Backbone
  Vector backbone: pcDNA3
  Backbone manufacturer: Invitrogen
  Backbone size w/o insert (bp): 5446
  Vector type: Mammalian Expression
  Selectable markers: Neomycin (select with G418)
Growth in bacteria
  Bacterial resistance: Ampicillin, 100 μg/mL
  Growth temperature: 37°C
  Growth strain: DH5alpha
  Copy number: High Copy
Gene/Insert
  Gene/Insert name: EZH2 (alt name: enhancer of zeste homolog 2)
  Species: H. sapiens (human)
  Insert size (bp): 2400
  Mutation: S21D
  Entrez Gene: EZH2 (a.k.a. ENX-1, ENX1, EZH2b, KMT6, KMT6A, WVS, WVS2)
  Tag / fusion protein: 3Myc (N terminal on insert); 6His (N terminal on insert)
  Cloning method: Restriction Enzyme; 5′ cloning site BamHI (not destroyed); 3′ cloning site XhoI (not destroyed)
  Sequencing primers: 5′ CMV-F; 3′ BGH-rev
Resource information
  A portion of this plasmid was derived from a plasmid made by: A. Chinnaiyan
Terms and licenses: Academic/Nonprofit Terms; Industry Terms: Not Available to Industry
Depositor comments: Please note that there is an additional mutation in EZH2 ORF, Q3R. The mutation does not affect plasmid function.
How to cite: pcDNA3-3myc-6His-EZH2 21D was a gift from Mien-Chie Hung (Addgene plasmid # 42664 ; http://n2t.net/addgene:42664 ; RRID:Addgene_42664)
